Addgene plasmid #169897: pEPIC1.1
Purpose: (Empty Backbone) Empty constitutive expression vector with piggyBac, IRES, and mClover3
Depositing lab: Richard Schneider. Depositing organization: University of California, San Francisco (UCSF). Publication: Stable integration of an optimized inducible promoter system enables spatiotemporal control of gene expression throughout avian development. Chu D, Nguyen A, Smith SS, Vavrusova Z, Schneider RA. Biol Open. 2020 Oct 6;9(10). pii: bio.055343. doi: 10.1242/bio.055343. PubMed 32917762.
Backbone
  Vector backbone: pEPIC1.1
  Backbone size (bp): 4663
  Vector type: Mammalian Expression ; Avian expression
  Promoter: mouse PGK
  Selectable markers: mClover3
  Tag / fusion protein: 3x FLAG 2x StrepII (C terminal on backbone)
Growth in bacteria
  Bacterial resistance: Ampicillin, 100 μg/mL
  Growth temperature: 37°C
  Growth strain: DH5alpha
  Copy number: High Copy
Gene/Insert
  Cloning method: Gibson Cloning
Terms and licenses: Academic/Nonprofit Terms; Industry Terms: Not Available to Industry
How to cite: pEPIC1.1 was a gift from Richard Schneider (Addgene plasmid # 169897 ; http://n2t.net/addgene:169897 ; RRID:Addgene_169897)
