[The description below was written by a language model from this plasmid's Addgene catalogue record and pLannotate feature annotations shown in this document.]
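Description:
pEPIC1.1 is a compact (4,663 bp) empty backbone for constitutive transgene expression in mammalian and avian cells, designed for stable genomic integration through the piggyBac transposon system. In bacteria it is maintained as a high-copy plasmid through a ColE1/pUC-type origin of replication and selected with ampicillin via the β-lactamase gene and its native promoter.

The expression unit is driven by the mouse phosphoglycerate kinase 1 (PGK) promoter, a moderately strong, broadly active promoter. Downstream of it lies a cloning region into which a gene of interest is inserted by Gibson assembly. According to the catalogue entry, the backbone supplies a C-terminal 3x FLAG and 2x StrepII tag for detection or affinity purification of the encoded protein, although this tag is not called out in the automated feature table. The cloning region is followed by an encephalomyocarditis virus IRES and the coding sequence for mClover3, a bright, rapidly maturing monomeric green/yellow fluorescent protein, and the transcript is terminated by a rabbit β-globin polyadenylation signal. This bicistronic arrangement means the inserted gene and mClover3 are translated from one mRNA, so fluorescence marks cells expressing the transgene and serves as the only eukaryotic marker. No drug selection cassette is recorded.

The piggyBac terminal repeats named in the stated purpose are also not annotated in the feature table. They would be expected to flank the cassette so that a transposase supplied separately can insert it into the host genome. The associated work concerns stable, controllable gene expression during avian development, where this vector provides the constitutive option.
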