Features (pLannotate 1.2.2; 7 found; start..end, strand, type, name):
    324..823     +  promoter       PGK promoter: mouse phosphoglycerate kinase 1 promoter
   1079..1630    +  misc_feature   IRES: internal ribosome entry site (IRES) of the encephalomyocarditis virus (EMCV)
   1642..2358    +  CDS            mClover3: mClover3 is a basic (constitutively fluorescent) green/yellow fluorescent protein published in 2016, derived from Aequorea victoria. It is reported to be a rapidly-maturing monomer with high acid sensitivity.
   2490..2545    +  polyA_signal   β-globin poly(A) signal: rabbit β-globin polyadenylation signal (Gil and Proudfoot, 1987)
   3122..3185    +  promoter       AmpR promoter: bla
   3186..4045    +  CDS            AmpR (fragment): β-lactamase; bla; confers resistance to ampicillin, carbenicillin, and related antibiotics
   4072..4660    +  rep_origin     ori: high-copy-number ColE1/pMB1/pBR322/pUC origin of replication
>Addgene plasmid #169897 | pEPIC1.1 | addgene full sequence | sequence record 334645 | Addgene NGS Result
TTAACCCTAGAAAGATAGTCTGCGTAAAATTGACGCATGCATTCTTGAAATATTGCTCTCTCTTTCTAAA
TAGCGCGAATCCGTCGCTGTGCATTTAGGACATCTCAGTCGCCGCTTGGAGCTCCCGTGAGGCGTGCTTG
TCAATGCGGTAAGTGTCACTGATTTTGAACTATAACAACCGCGTGAGTCAAAATGACGCATGATTATCTT
TTACGTGACTTTTAAGATTTAACTCATACGATAATTATATTGTTATTTCGTGTTCTACTTACGTGATAAC
TTATTATATATATATTTTCTTGTTATAGATATCAGGGACAGCCGGGTAGGGGAGGCGCTTTTCCCAAGGC
AGTCTGGAGCATGCGCTTTAGCAGCCCCGCTGGGCACTTGGCGCTACACAAGTGGCCTCTGGCCTCGCAC
ACATTCCACATCCACCGGTAGGCGCCAACCGGCTCCGTTCTTTGGTGGCCCCTTCGCGCCACCTTCTACT
CCTCCCCTAGTCAGGAAGTTCCCCCCCGCCCCGCAGCTCGCGTCGTGCAGGACGTGACAAATGGAAGTAG
CACGTCTCACTAGTCTCGTGCAGATGGACAGCACCGCTGAGCAATGGAAGCGGGTAGGCCTTTGGGGCAG
CGGCCAATAGCAGCTTTGCTCCTTCGCTTTCTGGGCTCAGAGGCTGGGAAGGGGTGGGTCCGGGGGCGGG
CTCAGGGGCGGGCTCAGGGGCGGGGCGGGCGCCCGAAGGTCCTCCGGAGGCCCGGCATTCTGCACGCTTC
AAAAGCGCACGTCTGCCGCGCTGTTCTCCTCTTCCTCATCTCCGGGCCTTTCGATTGCCGCCACCTTAAG
GTGGACATCTCGAGGTTCAGCAGGTGATTACAAGGACCATGATGGCGATTATAAGGATCACGACATCGAC
TACAAAGATGACGATGACAAGGGTGCCAGCAGCGCATGGTCCCACCCTCAGTTTGAGAAGGGCGGAGGCT
CTGGCGGCGGAAGCGGAGGATCTGCTTGGAGCCACCCCCAGTTTGAAAAGTAATGAGAATTCGACTGGTT
CACACTATATCTGCTCTACCCCCCCCTAACGTTACTGGCCGAAGCCGCTTGGAATAAGGCCGGTGTGCGT
TTGTCTATATGTTATTTTCCACCATATTGCCGTCTTTTGGCAATGTGAGGGCCCGGAAACCTGGCCCTGT
CTTCTTGACGAGCATTCCTAGGGGTCTTTCCCCTCTCGCCAAAGGAATGCAAGGTCTGTTGAATGTCGTG
AAGGAAGCAGTTCCTCTGGAAGCTTCTTGAAGACAAACAACGTCTGTAGCGACCCTTTGCAGGCAGCGGA
ACCCCCCACCTGGCGACAGGTGCCTCTGCGGCCAAAAGCCACGTGTATAAGATACACCTGCAAAGGCGGC
ACAACCCCAGTGCCACGTTGTGAGTTGGATAGTTGTGGAAAGAGTCAAATGGCTCTCCTCAAGCGTATTC
AACAAGGGGCTGAAGGATGCCCAGAAGGTACCCCATTGTATGGGATCTGATCTGGGGCCTCGGTGCACAT
GCTTTACATGTGTTTAGTCGAGGTTAAAAAACGTCTAGGCCCCCCGAACCACGGGGACGTGGTTTTCCTT
TGAAAAACACGATGATAATATGGCCACAACCATGGTGAGCAAGGGCGAGGAGCTGTTCACCGGGGTGGTG
CCCATCCTGGTCGAGCTGGACGGCGACGTAAACGGCCACAAGTTCAGCGTCCGCGGCGAGGGCGAGGGCG
ATGCCACCAACGGCAAGCTGACCCTGAAGTTCATCTGCACCACCGGCAAGCTGCCCGTGCCCTGGCCCAC
CCTCGTGACCACCTTCGGCTACGGCGTGGCCTGCTTCAGCCGCTACCCCGACCACATGAAGCAGCACGAC
TTCTTCAAGTCCGCCATGCCCGAAGGCTACGTCCAGGAGCGCACCATCTCTTTCAAGGACGACGGTACCT
ACAAGACCCGCGCCGAGGTGAAGTTCGAGGGCGACACCCTGGTGAACCGCATCGAGCTGAAGGGCATCGA
CTTCAAGGAGGACGGCAACATCCTGGGGCACAAGCTGGAGTACAACTTCAACAGCCACTACGTCTATATC
ACGGCCGACAAGCAGAAGAACTGCATCAAGGCTAACTTCAAGATCCGCCACAACGTTGAGGACGGCAGCG
TGCAGCTCGCCGACCACTACCAGCAGAACACCCCCATCGGCGACGGCCCCGTGCTGCTGCCCGACAACCA
CTACCTGAGCCATCAGTCCAAGCTGAGCAAAGACCCCAACGAGAAGCGCGATCACATGGTCCTGCTGGAG
TTCGTGACCGCCGCCGGAATAACGCACGGCATGGACGAGCTGTACAAGTGAAGCGGCCGGCCGCCAGCAC
AGTGGTCGATCGACCAATGCCCTGGCTCACAAATACCACTGAGATCTTTTTCCCTCTGCCAAAAATTATG
GGGACATCATGAAGCCCCTTGAGCATCTGACTTCTGGCTAATAAAGGAAATTTATTTTCATTGCAATAGT
GTGTTGGAATTTTTTGTGTCTCTCACTCGGAAGGACATATGGGAGGGCAAATCATTTAAAACATCAGAAT
GAGTATTTGGTTTAGAGTTTGGCAACATATGCCCATATGCTGGCTGCCATGAACAAAGGTTGGCTATAAA
GAGGTCATCAGTATATGAAACAGCCCCCTGCTGTCCATTCCTTATTCCATAGAAAAGCCTTGACTTGAGG
TTAGATTTTTTTTATATTTTGTTTTGTGTTATTTTTTTCTTTAACATCCCTAAAATTTTCCTTACATGTT
TTACTAGCCAGATTTTTCCTCCTCTCCTGACTACTCCCAGTCATAGCTGTCCCTCTTCTCGGCTGTCCCT
CATAAAAGTTTTGTTACTTTATAGAAGAAATTTTGAGTTTTTGTTTTTTTTTAATAAATAAATAAACATA
AATAAATTGTTTGTTGAATTTATTATTAGTATGTAAGTGTAAATATAATAAAACTTAATATCTATTCAAA
TTAATAAATAAACCTCGATATACAGACCGATAAAACACATGCGTCAATTTTACGCATGATTATCTTTAAC
GTACGTCACAATATGATTATCTTTCTAGGGTTAACGAGAAATATGTATCCGCTCATGAGACAATAACCCT
GATAAATGCTTCAATAATATTGAAAAAGGAAGAGTATGAGTATTCAACATTTCCGTGTCGCCCTTATTCC
CTTTTTTGCGGCATTTTGCCTTCCTGTTTTTGCTCACCCAGAAACGCTGGTGAAAGTAAAAGATGCTGAA
GATCAGTTGGGTGCACGAGTGGGTTACATCGAACTGGATCTCAACAGCGGTAAGATCCTTGAGAGTTTTC
GCCCCGAAGAACGTTTTCCAATGATGAGCACTTTTAAAGTTCTGCTATGTGGCGCGGTATTATCCCGTAT
TGACGCCGGGCAAGAGCAACTCGGTCGCCGCATACACTATTCTCAGAATGACTTGGTTGAGTACTCACCA
GTCACAGAAAAGCATCTTACGGATGGCATGACAGTAAGAGAATTATGCAGTGCTGCCATAACCATGAGTG
ATAACACTGCGGCCAACTTACTTCTGACAACGATCGGAGGACCGAAGGAGCTAACCGCTTTTTTGCACAA
CATGGGGGATCATGTAACTCGCCTTGATCGTTGGGAACCGGAGCTGAATGAAGCCATACCAAACGACGAG
CGTGACACCACGATGCCTGTAGCAATGGCAACAACGTTGCGCAAACTATTAACTGGCGAACTACTTACTC
TAGCTTCCCGGCAACAATTAATAGACTGGATGGAGGCGGATAAAGTTGCAGGACCACTTCTGCGCTCGGC
CCTTCCGGCTGGCTGGTTTATTGCTGATAAATCTGGAGCCGGTGAGCGTGGGTCTCGCGGTATCATTGCA
GCACTGGGGCCAGATGGTAAGCCCTCCCGTATCGTAGTTATCTACACGACGGGGAGTCAGGCAACTATGG
ATGAACGAAATAGACAGATCGCTGAGATAGGTGCCTCACTGATTAAGCATTGGTACCCGTAGAAAAGATC
AAAGGATCTTCTTGAGATCCTTTTTTTCTGCGCGTAATCTGCTGCTTGCAAACAAAAAAACCACCGCTAC
CAGCGGTGGTTTGTTTGCCGGATCAAGAGCTACCAACTCTTTTTCCGAAGGTAACTGGCTTCAGCAGAGC
GCAGATACCAAATACTGTTCTTCTAGTGTAGCCGTAGTTAGGCCACCACTTCAAGAACTCTGTAGCACCG
CCTACATACCTCGCTCTGCTAATCCTGTTACCAGTGGCTGCTGCCAGTGGCGATAAGTCGTGTCTTACCG
GGTTGGACTCAAGACGATAGTTACCGGATAAGGCGCAGCGGTCGGGCTGAACGGGGGGTTCGTGCACACA
GCCCAGCTTGGAGCGAACGACCTACACCGAACTGAGATACCTACAGCGTGAGCTATGAGAAAGCGCCACG
CTTCCCGAAGGGAGAAAGGCGGACAGGTATCCGGTAAGCGGCAGGGTCGGAACAGGAGAGCGCACGAGGG
AGCTTCCAGGGGGAAACGCCTGGTATCTTTATAGTCCTGTCGGGTTTCGCCACCTCTGACTTGAGCGTCG
ATTTTTGTGATGCTCGTCAGGGGGGCGGAGCCTATGGAAAAAC
